Addgene plasmid #30742: pBS-F3-GGA
Depositing lab: Nathan Lawson & Scot Wolfe. Depositing organization: University of Massachusetts, Worcester. Publication: Evaluation and application of modularly assembled zinc-finger nucleases in zebrafish. Zhu C, Smith T, McNulty J, Rayla AL, Lakshmanan A, Siekmann AF, Buffardi M, Meng X, Shin J, Padmanabhan A, Cifuentes D, Giraldez AJ, Look AT, Epstein JA, Lawson ND, Wolfe SA. Development. 2011 Oct;138(20):4555-64. 10.1242/dev.066779 PubMed 21937602.
Backbone
  Vector backbone: pBlueScript II SK(+)
  Backbone size w/o insert (bp): 2877
  Vector type: Cloning vector
Growth in bacteria
  Bacterial resistance: Ampicillin, 100 μg/mL
  Growth temperature: 37°C
  Growth strain: DH5alpha
  Growth instructions: XL1Blue
  Copy number: High Copy
Gene/Insert
  Gene/Insert name: F3 GGA
  Insert size (bp): 276
  Cloning method: Restriction Enzyme; 5′ cloning site KpnI (not destroyed); 3′ cloning site XbalI (not destroyed)
  Sequencing primers: 5′ T7; 3′ T3
Terms and licenses: Academic/Nonprofit Terms; Industry Terms: Not Available to Industry
How to cite: pBS-F3-GGA was a gift from Nathan Lawson & Scot Wolfe (Addgene plasmid # 30742 ; http://n2t.net/addgene:30742 ; RRID:Addgene_30742)
