[The description below was written by a language model from this plasmid's Addgene catalogue record.]
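Description:
pBS-F3-GGA is a small bacterial cloning plasmid built on the pBlueScript II SK(+) backbone (about 2.9 kb without insert). It is maintained in E. coli at high copy number and selected with ampicillin. As a standard pBluescript-type phagemid, the backbone would be expected to provide a pUC-type origin, an f1 origin and a multiple cloning site flanked by T7 and T3 promoter/primer sites. No feature table accompanies this record, so these elements are inferred from the named backbone rather than documented for this particular clone. The T7 and T3 sites are listed as the sequencing primers for reading across the insert.

The payload is a 276 bp fragment named "F3 GGA", cloned between KpnI and XbaI sites, both of which remain intact so the fragment can be excised or exchanged. The record does not describe the insert further. The name and the associated publication, on modularly assembled zinc-finger nucleases in zebrafish, suggest that it carries a zinc-finger module for the third finger position (F3) of an array, intended to recognise the DNA triplet GGA. That reading is an interpretation, not an explicit catalogue statement. No eukaryotic promoter, tag, reporter or nuclease domain is recorded, which fits its classification as a cloning vector rather than an expression construct. It most likely serves as one entry in an archive of single-finger modules, to be combined by restriction cloning with finger 1 and finger 2 modules into multi-finger DNA-binding arrays. Such arrays would then be moved into separate nuclease expression vectors for targeted gene disruption.
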