>Addgene plasmid #30742 | pBS-F3-GGA | depositor partial sequence | sequence record 14120 | Author sequence
GGTACCCGCCCATATGCTTGCCCTGTCGAGTCCTGCGATCGCCGCTTTTCTCGCTCGGATGAGCTTACCC
GCCATATCCGCATCCATACCGGTCAGAAGCCCTTCCAGTGTCGAATCTGTATGCGTAACTTCAGTCGTAG
TGACCACCTTACCACCCACATCCGCACCCACACAGGCGAGAAGCCTTTTGCATGCGACATCTGCGGCAGG
AAGTTCGCGCAGCGTGGTCACCTGACCCGTCACACCAAGATCCACACGGGTGAGAAATAATCTAGA
