>Addgene plasmid #30742 | pBS-F3-GGA | addgene partial sequence | sequence record 36426 | T7 5'-TAATACGACTCACTATAGGG-3'
CTTGCCCTGTCGAGTCCTGCGATCGCCGCTTTTCTCGCTCGGATGAGCTTACCCGCCATATCCGCATCCA
TACCGGTCAGAAGCCCTTCCAGTGTCGAATCTGTATGCGTAACTTCAGTCGTAGTGACCACCTTACCACC
CACATCCGCACCCACACAGGCGAGAAGCCTTTTGCATGCGACATCTGCGGCAGGAAGTTCGCGCAGCGTG
GTCACCTGACCCGTCACACCAAGATCCACACGGGTGAGAAATAATCTAGAGCGGCCGCCACCGCGGTGGA
GCTCCAGCTTTTGTTCCCTTTAGTGAGGGTTAATTGCGCGCTTGGCGTAATCATGGTCATAGCTGTTTCC
TGTGTGAAATTGTTATCCGCTCACAATTCCACACAACATACGAGCCGGAAGCATAAAGTGTAAAGCCTGG
GGTGCCTAATGAGTGAGCTAACTCACATTAATTGCGTTGCGCTCACTGCCCGCTTTCCAGTCGGGAAACC
TGTCGTGCCAGCTGCATTAATGAATCGGCCAACGCGCGGGGAGAGGCGGTTTGCGTATTGGGCGCTCTTC
CGCTTCCTCGCTCACTGACTCGCTGCGCTCGGTCGTTCGGCTGCGGCGAGCGGTATCAGCTCACTCAAAG
GCGGTAATACGGTTATCCACAGAATCAGGGGATAACGCAGGAAAGAACATGTGAGCAAAAGGCCAGCAAA
AGGCCAGGAACCGTAAAAAGGCCGCGTTGCTGGCGTTTT
