>Addgene plasmid #30742 | pBS-F3-GGA | addgene partial sequence | sequence record 37061 | lac_promoter
ATTTCACACAGGAAACAGCTATGACCATGATTACGCCAAGCGCGCAATTAACCCTCACTAAAGGGAACAA
AAGCTGGAGCTCCACCGCGGTGGCGGCCGCTCTAGATTATTTCTCACCCGTGTGGATCTTGGTGTGACGG
GTCAGGTGACCACGCTGCGCGAACTTCCTGCCGCAGATGTCGCATGCAAAAGGCTTCTCGCCTGTGTGGG
TGCGGATGTGGGTGGTAAGGTGGTCACTACGACTGAAGTTACGCATACAGATTCGACACTGGAAGGGCTT
CTGACCGGTATGGATGCGGATATGGCGGGTAAGCTCATCCGAGCGAGAAAAGCGGCGATCGCAGGACTCG
ACAGGGCAAGCATATGGGCGGGTACCCAATTCGCCCTATAGTGAGTCGTATTACGCGCGCTCACTGGCCG
TCGTTTTACAACGTCGTGACTGGGAAAACCCTGGCGTTACCCAACTTAATCGCCTTGCAGCACATCCCCC
TTTCGCCAGCTGGCGTAATAGCGAAGAGGCCCGCACCGATCGCCCTTCCCAACAGTTGCGCAGCCTGAAT
GGCGAATGGG
[124 nt withheld, positions 571-694]
CGCCGGCTT
